Addgene plasmid #20894: Mix.2-lux M-p53BE
Depositing lab: Stefano Piccolo. Depositing organization: University of Padua. Publication: Links between tumor suppressors: p53 is required for TGF-beta gene responses by cooperating with Smads. Cordenonsi M, Dupont S, Maretto S, Insinga A, Imbriano C, Piccolo S. Cell. 2003 May 2. 113(3):301-14. 10.1016/S0092-8674(03)00308-8 PubMed 12732139.
Backbone
  Vector backbone: pGL3basic
  Backbone size w/o insert (bp): 4800
  Vector type: Mammalian Expression
Growth in bacteria
  Bacterial resistance: Ampicillin, 100 μg/mL
  Growth temperature: 37°C
  Growth strain: DH5alpha
  Copy number: High Copy
Gene/Insert
  Gene/Insert name: -290 Mix.2 M-p53BE promoter luciferase
  Species: X. laevis (frog)
  Insert size (bp): 290
  Mutation: point mutation of the p53 binding element (p53BE). Bears an additional EcoRI restriction site across the mutated sequence.
  Cloning method: Restriction Enzyme; 5′ cloning site SmaI (destroyed during cloning); 3′ cloning site HindIII (not destroyed)
  Sequencing primers: 5′ n/a; 3′ n/a
Terms and licenses: Academic/Nonprofit Terms; Industry Terms: Not Available to Industry
How to cite: Mix.2-lux M-p53BE was a gift from Stefano Piccolo (Addgene plasmid # 20894 ; http://n2t.net/addgene:20894 ; RRID:Addgene_20894)
