[The description below was written by a language model from this plasmid's Addgene catalogue record.]
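Description:
Mix.2-lux M-p53BE is a promoter-reporter plasmid built on pGL3basic, a promoterless firefly luciferase vector of about 4.8 kb listed in the record as a mammalian expression type. It is maintained in E. coli as a high-copy plasmid under ampicillin selection. Because the backbone has no promoter or enhancer of its own upstream of the luciferase coding sequence, reporter output depends on the regulatory fragment cloned into the polylinker.

The insert is a 290 bp proximal promoter fragment (-290) of the Xenopus laevis Mix.2 gene, placed upstream of luciferase between the SmaI site, which was destroyed during cloning, and the HindIII site, which was retained. This version carries point mutations in the p53 binding element (p53BE) of the promoter. The altered sequence also creates an additional EcoRI site spanning the mutated region, which offers a convenient diagnostic digest to distinguish it from an unmutated promoter fragment.

The associated study concerns cooperation between p53 and Smads in TGF-beta gene responses, so the construct most plausibly serves as the p53-site-deficient counterpart in luciferase assays. Comparing its activity with a promoter reporter that has an intact p53BE would test whether signal-induced transcription from the Mix.2 promoter needs direct p53 binding. The record includes no feature table, so other promoter elements, the exact nucleotide changes and the specific assay systems used are not stated.
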