>Addgene plasmid #20894 | Mix.2-lux M-p53BE | addgene partial sequence | sequence record 26686 | RVprimer3 5'-CTAGCAAAATAGGCTGTCCC-3'
CGANCGGCAGACATTTCTCTATCGATAGGTACCGAGCTCTTACGCGTGCTAGCCCAATTCGATAGGCCTT
AGAAGAAGGTGTAAAGTGTGCATTTCTATGAGAGGTCTATAGATCTATGGAGTGTGCCTTCACTACAGAC
ACCTTATCTGCTGCCCTAAAATGTGTATTCCATGGAAATGTCTGCCCTTCTCTCCAGGAAGTCATGGCTT
GCCAGCCTCATGAGATAACATCTAGTACAATAGTGTCTACCTAACACCCTTTAGTCCTGTAGGCCAGGTC
TGAATTCCCACATCCCAGATCGCTTCACACTTCATTGCCCGGTTCAGCCCTGTCTCCTATAAAAAGGAAC
TCTGGTCTCATTAAGCTTGGCATTCCGGTACTGTTGGTAAAGCCACCATGGAAGACGCCAAAAACATAAA
GAAAGGCCCGGCGCCATTCTATCCGCTGGAAGATGGAACCGCTGGAGAGCAACTGCATAAGGCTATGAAG
AGATACGCCCTGGTTCCTGGAACAATTGCTTTTACAGATGCACATATCGAGGTGGACATCACTTACGCTG
AGTACTTCGAAATGTCCGTTCGGTTGGCAGAAGCTATGAAACGATATGGGCTGAATACAAATCACAGAAT
CGTCGTATGCAGTGAAAACTCTCTTCAATTCTTTATGCCGGTGCTGGGCGCGTTATTTATCGGAGTTGCA
GTTGCGCCCGCGAACGACATTTATAATGAACGTGAATTGCTCAACAGTATGGGCATTTCGCAGCCTACCG
TGGTGTTCGTTTTTAAAGGGGTTGCAAAAATTTTGACGTGCAAAAAGCTCCAATCATCNAAAATATN
